Addgene plasmid #178031: pMSCV Cdk2ap1ΔN (MT2B2)-HA
Purpose: Retroviral vector for the purpose of overexpression in mammalian cell culture
Depositing lab: Lin He. Depositing organization: University of California, Berkeley. Publication: A mouse-specific retrotransposon drives a conserved Cdk2ap1 isoform essential for development. Modzelewski AJ, Shao W, Chen J, Lee A, Qi X, Noon M, Tjokro K, Sales G, Biton A, Anand A, Speed TP, Xuan Z, Wang T, Risso D, He L. Cell. 2021 Oct 7. pii: S0092-8674(21)01104-1. doi: 10.1016/j.cell.2021.09.021. PubMed 34644528.
Backbone
  Vector backbone: pMSCV PIG (Puro IRES GFP empty vector)
  Backbone manufacturer: David Bartel
  Backbone size w/o insert (bp): 7657
  Total vector size (bp): 7977
  Vector type: Mammalian Expression, Retroviral
  Selectable markers: Puromycin
Growth in bacteria
  Bacterial resistance: Ampicillin, 100 μg/mL
  Growth temperature: 37°C
  Growth strain: NEB Stable
  Copy number: High Copy
Gene/Insert
  Gene/Insert name: Cdk2ap1 (alt name: Cdk2ap1 Chimeric)
  Species: M. musculus (mouse)
  Insert size (bp): 261
  Mutation: First N-Terminal 27aa are deleted
  GenBank ID: 13445
  Entrez Gene: Cdk2ap1 (a.k.a. Apc10, Cdkap1, DORC1, Doc1, ST19, doc-1, p12)
  Promoter: GAG
  Tag / fusion protein: HA (C terminal on insert)
  Cloning method: Restriction Enzyme; 5′ cloning site XHO1 (not destroyed); 3′ cloning site EcoRi (not destroyed)
  Sequencing primers: 5′ cccttgaacctcctcgttcgacc; 3′ gagacgtgctacttccatttgt
Terms and licenses: Academic/Nonprofit Terms; Industry Terms: Not Available to Industry
How to cite: pMSCV Cdk2ap1ΔN (MT2B2)-HA was a gift from Lin He (Addgene plasmid # 178031 ; http://n2t.net/addgene:178031 ; RRID:Addgene_178031)
