[The description below was written by a language model from this plasmid's Addgene catalogue record and pLannotate feature annotations shown in this document.]
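Description:
pMSCV Cdk2ap1ΔN (MT2B2)-HA is a murine stem cell virus-based gammaretroviral vector, built on the pMSCV PIG (Puro IRES GFP) backbone, for stable overexpression of a truncated mouse Cdk2ap1 isoform in mammalian cell culture. It is propagated in E. coli as a high-copy plasmid through a ColE1/pUC-type origin and selected with ampicillin via the β-lactamase gene. The remaining bacterial features in the table (lac promoter/operator and fragments of lacI, rop, bom, lacZα and TcR) are backbone remnants with no stated function here.

The proviral unit is flanked by MESV/MSCV 5′ and 3′ LTRs and carries the Ψ packaging signal followed by a truncated, start-codon-less gag segment, which together allow the genomic RNA to be packaged when viral proteins are supplied in trans by a packaging system. The insert sits between XhoI and EcoRI sites just downstream of gag. The record lists the promoter as "GAG", but no separate promoter is annotated upstream of the insert, so expression presumably comes from the 5′ LTR transcript. The insert encodes Cdk2ap1 lacking its first 27 N-terminal amino acids, and the name and associated publication title link this form to a transcript driven by the mouse-specific MT2B2 retrotransposon. It carries a C-terminal HA epitope for detection; the automated annotation matches the coding region to the human CDK2AP1 orthologue, although the catalogue species is mouse. Downstream, a mouse PGK promoter drives a bicistronic PuroR–EMCV IRES–EGFP cassette, so transduced cells can be selected with puromycin and tracked by green fluorescence. The sequenced record is slightly longer than the catalogue's stated total size.
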