Features (pLannotate 1.2.2; 23 found; start..end, strand, type, name):
    579..920     +  misc_feature   MESV Ψ: packaging signal of murine embryonic stem cell virus
    987..1403    +  CDS            gag (truncated): truncated Moloney murine leukemia virus (MMLV) gag gene lacking the start codon
   1526..1819    +  CDS            CDK2AP1 (fragment): CDKA1_HUMAN - Also known as CDKAP1, DOC1. Experimental evidence at protein level: Swiss-Prot protein existence level 1. specific inhibitor of the cell-cycle kinase CDK2. From Homo sapiens (Human).
   1847..1875    +  CDS            3xHA (fragment): three tandem HA epitope tags
   1890..2389    +  promoter       PGK promoter: mouse phosphoglycerate kinase 1 promoter
   2410..3009    +  CDS            PuroR: puromycin N-acetyltransferase; pac from Streptomyces alboniger; confers resistance to puromycin
   3175..3637    +  misc_feature   IRES: internal ribosome entry site (IRES) of the encephalomyocarditis virus (EMCV)
   3651..4370    +  CDS            EGFP: the original enhanced GFP (Yang et al., 1996) mammalian codon-optimized
   4387..4413    +  misc_feature   MCS (fragment): pBluescript multiple cloning site
   4472..4986    +  LTR            3' LTR: 3' long terminal repeat from murine embryonic stem cell virus
   5148..5164    -  protein_bind   lac operator: The lac repressor binds to the lac operator to inhibit transcription in E. coli. This inhibition can be relieved by adding lactose or isopropyl-β-D-thiogalactopyranoside (IPTG). lac repressor encoded by lacI
   5172..5202    -  promoter       lac promoter: promoter for the E. coli lac operon
   5217..5238    -  protein_bind   CAP binding site: CAP binding activates transcription in the presence of cAMP. E. coli catabolite activator protein
   5251..5343    -  CDS            lacI (fragment): lac repressor; lacI; The lac repressor binds to the lac operator to inhibit transcription in E. coli. This inhibition can be relieved by adding lactose or isopropyl-β-D-thiogalactopyranoside (IPTG).
   5526..6114    -  rep_origin     ori: high-copy-number ColE1/pMB1/pBR322/pUC origin of replication
   6285..7145    -  CDS            AmpR: β-lactamase; bla; confers resistance to ampicillin, carbenicillin, and related antibiotics
   7146..7250    -  promoter       AmpR promoter: bla
   7345..7380    +  CDS            rop (fragment): Rop protein, which maintains plasmids at low copy number; rop
   7482..7581    +  misc_feature   bom (fragment): basis of mobility region from pBR322
   7587..7736    -  CDS            lacZα (fragment): LacZα fragment of β-galactosidase; lacZ fragment
   7736..7937    -  CDS            TcR (fragment): tetracycline efflux protein; tet; confers resistance to tetracycline
   7938..8036    +  CDS            env (fragment): murine leukemia virus gPr80 envelope polyprotein precursor; env; proteolytically cleaved into gp70SU and p15TM subunits
   8078..515     +  LTR            5' LTR (across the origin): 5' long terminal repeat from murine embryonic stem cell virus
>Addgene plasmid #178031 | pMSCV Cdk2ap1ΔN (MT2B2)-HA | addgene full sequence | sequence record 377459 | Addgene NGS Result
TGAAAGACCCCACCTGTAGGTTTGGCAAGCTAGCTTAAGTAACGCCATTTTGCAAGGCATGGAAAATACA
TAACTGAGAATAGAGAAGTTCAGATCAAGGTTAGGAACAGAGAGACAGCAGAATATGGGCCAAACAGGAT
ATCTGTGGTAAGCAGTTCCTGCCCCGGCTCAGGGCCAAGAACAGATGGTCCCCAGATGCGGTCCCGCCCT
CAGCAGTTTCTAGAGAACCATCAGATGTTTCCAGGGTGCCCCAAGGACCTGAAATGACCCTGTGCCTTAT
TTGAACTAACCAATCAGTTCGCTTCTCGCTTCTGTTCGCGCGCTTCTGCTCCCCGAGCTCAATAAAAGAG
CCCACAACCCCTCACTCGGCGCGCCAGTCCTCCGATAGACTGCGTCGCCCGGGTACCCGTATTCCCAATA
AAGCCTCTTGCTGTTTGCATCCGAATCGTGGACTCGCTGATCCTTGGGAGGGTCTCCTCAGATTGATTGA
CTGCCCACCTCGGGGGTCTTTCATTTGGAGGTTCCACCGAGATTTGGAGACCCCTGCCCAGGGACCACCG
ACCCCCCCGCCGGGAGGTAAGCTGGCCAGCGGTCGTTTCGTGTCTGTCTCTGTCTTTGTGCGTGTTTGTG
CCGGCATCTAATGTTTGCGCCTGCGTCTGTACTAGTTAGCTAACTAGCTCTGTATCTGGCGGACCCGTGG
TGGAACTGACGAGTTCTGAACACCCGGCCGCAACCCTGGGAGACGTCCCAGGGACTTTGGGGGCCGTTTT
TGTGGCCCGACCTGAGGAAGGGAGTCGATGTGGAATCCGACCCCGTCAGGATATGTGGTTCTGGTAGGAG
ACGAGAACCTAAAACAGTTCCCGCCTCCGTCTGAATTTTTGCTTTCGGTTTGGAACCGAAGCCGCGCGTC
TTGTCTGCTGCAGCGCTGCAGCATCGTTCTGTGTTGTCTCTGTCTGACTGTGTTTCTGTATTTGTCTGAA
AATTAGGGCCAGACTGTTACCACTCCCTTAAGTTTGACCTTAGGTCACTGGAAAGATGTCGAGCGGATCG
CTCACAACCAGTCGGTAGATGTCAAGAAGAGACGTTGGGTTACCTTCTGCTCTGCAGAATGGCCAACCTT
TAACGTCGGATGGCCGCGAGACGGCACCTTTAACCGAGACCTCATCACCCAGGTTAAGATCAAGGTCTTT
TCACCTGGCCCGCATGGACACCCAGACCAGGTCCCCTACATCGTGACCTGGGAAGCCTTGGCTTTTGACC
CCCCTCCCTGGGTCAAGCCCTTTGTACACCCTAAGCCTCCGCCTCCTCTTCCTCCATCCGCCCCGTCTCT
CCCCCTTGAACCTCCTCGTTCGACCCCGCCTCGATCCTCCCTTTATCCAGCCCTCACTCCTTCTCTAGGC
GCCGGAATTAGATCTCTCGAGGCCACACATACACTTCTTTGCCTGCTTGCCTTGTGGGACTGAACAACTG
CTAGATCCTTGGACTTCCATTCACAGCTGCTGCTGACCGTTGTCGGAGTTGGACTGCAGACGGAAGTGTC
CACTCACCCTCTACTAGCATGGCGACCTCCTCCCAATATCGCCAGCTGCTGAGTGACTATGGGCCTCCAT
CGCTAGGCTACACCCAGGGAACTGGAAATAGCCAGGTGCCTCAGAGTAAATATGCAGAGCTGCTGGCCAT
CATTGAAGAGTTGGGGAAAGAGATCAGACCGACGTATGCAGGGAGCAAGAGCGCCATGGAGAGGCTAAAA
CGAGGCATCATTCATGCCCGGAGCCTGGTTCGGGAGTGCTTGGCTGAAACGGAACGGAATGCCAGGTCCG
AATTCGCGGCCGCCGGTGGTTCTGGTTACCCATACGATGTTCCAGATTACGCTTAGTAGTAATTCTACCG
GGTAGGGGAGGCGCTTTTCCCAAGGCAGTCTGGAGCATGCGCTTTAGCAGCCCCGCTGGGCACTTGGCGC
TACACAAGTGGCCTCTGGCCTCGCACACATTCCACATCCACCGGTAGGCGCCAACCGGCTCCGTTCTTTG
GTGGCCCCTTCGCGCCACCTTCTACTCCTCCCCTAGTCAGGAAGTTCCCCCCCGCCCCGCAGCTCGCGTC
GTGCAGGACGTGACAAATGGAAGTAGCACGTCTCACTAGTCTCGTGCAGATGGACAGCACCGCTGAGCAA
TGGAAGCGGGTAGGCCTTTGGGGCAGCGGCCAATAGCAGCTTTGCTCCTTCGCTTTCTGGGCTCAGAGGC
TGGGAAGGGGTGGGTCCGGGGGCGGGCTCAGGGGCGGGCTCAGGGGCGGGGCGGGCGCCCGAAGGTCCTC
CGGAGGCCCGGCATTCTGCACGCTTCAAAAGCGCACGTCTGCCGCGCTGTTCTCCTCTTCCTCATCTCCG
GGCCTTTCGACCTGCAGCCCAAGCTTACCATGACCGAGTACAAGCCCACGGTGCGCCTCGCCACCCGCGA
CGACGTCCCCAGGGCCGTACGCACCCTCGCCGCCGCGTTCGCCGACTACCCCGCCACGCGCCACACCGTC
GATCCGGACCGCCACATCGAGCGGGTCACCGAGCTGCAAGAACTCTTCCTCACGCGCGTCGGGCTCGACA
TCGGCAAGGTGTGGGTCGCGGACGACGGCGCCGCGGTGGCGGTCTGGACCACGCCGGAGAGCGTCGAAGC
GGGGGCGGTGTTCGCCGAGATCGGCCCGCGCATGGCCGAGTTGAGCGGTTCCCGGCTGGCCGCGCAGCAA
CAGATGGAAGGCCTCCTGGCGCCGCACCGGCCCAAGGAGCCCGCGTGGTTCCTGGCCACCGTCGGCGTCT
CGCCCGACCACCAGGGCAAGGGTCTGGGCAGCGCCGTCGTGCTCCCCGGAGTGGAGGCGGCCGAGCGCGC
CGGGGTGCCCGCCTTCCTGGAGACCTCCGCGCCCCGCAACCTCCCCTTCTACGAGCGGCTCGGCTTCACC
GTCACCGCCGACGTCGAGGTGCCCGAAGGACCGCGCACCTGGTGCATGACCCGCAAGCCCGGTGCCTGAC
GCCCGCCCCACGACCCGCAGCGCCCGACCGAAAGGAGCGCACGACCCCATGCATCCAATTCCGCCCCCCC
CCCCTAACGTTACTGGCCGAAGCCGCTTGGAATAAGGCCGGTGTGCGTTTGTCTATATGTTATTTTCCAC
CATATTGCCGTCTTTTGGCAATGTGAGGGCCCGGAAACCTGGCCCTGTCTTCTTGACGAGCATTCCTAGG
GGTCTTTCCCCTCTCGCCAAAGGAATGCAAGGTCTGTTGAATGTCGTGAAGGAAGCAGTTCCTCTGGAAG
CTTCTTGAAGACAAACAACGTCTGTAGCGACCCTTTGCAGGCAGCGGAACCCCCCACCTGGCGACAGGTG
CCTCTGCGGCCAAAAGCCACGTGTATAAGATACACCTGCAAAGGCGGCACAACCCCAGTGCCACGTTGTG
AGTTGGATAGTTGTGGAAAGAGTCAAATGGCTCTCCTCAAGCGTATTCAACAAGGGGCTGAAGGATGCCC
AGAAGGTACCCCATTGTATGGGATCTGATCTGGGGCCTCGGTGCACATGCTTTACATGTGTTTAGTCGAG
GTTAAAAAAACGTCTAGGCCCCCCGAACCACGGGGACGTGGTTTTCCTTTGAAAAACACGATGATAATAT
GGCCACAACCATGGTGAGCAAGGGCGAGGAGCTGTTCACCGGGGTGGTGCCCATCCTGGTCGAGCTGGAC
GGCGACGTAAACGGCCACAAGTTCAGCGTGTCTGGCGAGGGCGAGGGCGATGCCACCTACGGCAAGCTGA
CCCTGAAGTTCATCTGCACCACCGGCAAGCTGCCCGTGCCCTGGCCCACCCTCGTGACCACCCTGACCTA
CGGCGTGCAGTGCTTCAGCCGCTACCCCGACCACATGAAGCAGCACGACTTCTTCAAGTCCGCCATGCCC
GAAGGCTACGTCCAGGAGCGCACCATCTTCTTCAAGGACGACGGCAACTACAAGACCCGCGCCGAGGTGA
AGTTCGAGGGCGACACCCTGGTGAACCGCATCGAGCTGAAGGGCATCGACTTCAAGGAGGACGGCAACAT
CCTGGGGCACAAGCTGGAGTACAACTACAACAGCCACAACGTCTATATCATGGCCGACAAGCAGAAGAAC
GGCATCAAGGCGAACTTCAAGATCCGCCACAACATCGAGGACGGCAGCGTGCAGCTCGCCGACCACTACC
AGCAGAACACCCCCATCGGCGACGGCCCCGTGCTGCTGCCCGACAACCACTACCTGAGCACCCAGTCCGC
CCTGAGCAAAGACCCCAACGAGAAGCGCGATCACATGGTCCTGCTGGAGTTCGTGACCGCCGCCGGGATC
ACTCTCGGCATGGACGAGCTGTACAAGTAATGAATTAATTAAGAATTATCAAGCTTATCGATACCGTCGA
CCTGCAGCCAAGCTTATCGATAAAATAAAAGATTTTATTTAGTCTCCAGAAAAAGGGGGGAATGAAAGAC
CCCACCTGTAGGTTTGGCAAGCTAGCTTAAGTAACGCCATTTTGCAAGGCATGGAAAATACATAACTGAG
AATAGAGAAGTTCAGATCAAGGTTAGGAACAGAGAGACAGCAGAATATGGGCCAAACAGGATATCTGTGG
TAAGCAGTTCCTGCCCCGGCTCAGGGCCAAGAACAGATGGTCCCCAGATGCGGTCCCGCCCTCAGCAGTT
TCTAGAGAACCATCAGATGTTTCCAGGGTGCCCCAAGGACCTGAAATGACCCTGTGCCTTATTTGAACTA
ACCAATCAGTTCGCTTCTCGCTTCTGTTCGCGCGCTTCTGCTCCCCGAGCTCAATAAAAGAGCCCACAAC
CCCTCACTCGGCGCGCCAGTCCTCCGATAGACTGCGTCGCCCGGGTACCCGTGTATCCAATAAACCCTCT
TGCAGTTGCATCCGACTTGTGGTCTCGCTGTTCCTTGGGAGGGTCTCCTCTGAGTGATTGACTACCCGTC
AGCGGGGGTCTTTCATGGGTAACAGTTTCTTGAAGTTGGAGAACAACATTCTGAGGGTAGGAGTCGAATA
TTAAGTAATCCTGACTCAATTAGCCACTGTTTTGAATCCACATACTCCAATACTCCTGAAATAGTTCATT
ATGGACAGCGCAGAAAGAGCTGGGGAGAATTGTGAAATTGTTATCCGCTCACAATTCCACACAACATACG
AGCCGGAAGCATAAAGTGTAAAGCCTGGGGTGCCTAATGAGTGAGCTAACTCACATTAATTGCGTTGCGC
TCACTGCCCGCTTTCCAGTCGGGAAACCTGTCGTGCCAGCTGCATTAATGAATCGGCCAACGCGCGGGGA
GAGGCGGTTTGCGTATTGGGCGCTCTTCCGCTTCCTCGCTCACTGACTCGCTGCGCTCGGTCGTTCGGCT
GCGGCGAGCGGTATCAGCTCACTCAAAGGCGGTAATACGGTTATCCACAGAATCAGGGGATAACGCAGGA
AAGAACATGTGAGCAAAAGGCCAGCAAAAGGCCAGGAACCGTAAAAAGGCCGCGTTGCTGGCGTTTTTCC
ATAGGCTCCGCCCCCCTGACGAGCATCACAAAAATCGACGCTCAAGTCAGAGGTGGCGAAACCCGACAGG
ACTATAAAGATACCAGGCGTTTCCCCCTGGAAGCTCCCTCGTGCGCTCTCCTGTTCCGACCCTGCCGCTT
ACCGGATACCTGTCCGCCTTTCTCCCTTCGGGAAGCGTGGCGCTTTCTCATAGCTCACGCTGTAGGTATC
TCAGTTCGGTGTAGGTCGTTCGCTCCAAGCTGGGCTGTGTGCACGAACCCCCCGTTCAGCCCGACCGCTG
CGCCTTATCCGGTAACTATCGTCTTGAGTCCAACCCGGTAAGACACGACTTATCGCCACTGGCAGCAGCC
ACTGGTAACAGGATTAGCAGAGCGAGGTATGTAGGCGGTGCTACAGAGTTCTTGAAGTGGTGGCCTAACT
ACGGCTACACTAGAAGAACAGTATTTGGTATCTGCGCTCTGCTGAAGCCAGTTACCTTCGGAAAAAGAGT
TGGTAGCTCTTGATCCGGCAAACAAACCACCGCTGGTAGCGGTGGTTTTTTTGTTTGCAAGCAGCAGATT
ACGCGCAGAAAAAAAGGATCTCAAGAAGATCCTTTGATCTTTTCTACGGGGTCTGACGCTCAGTGGAACG
AAAACTCACGTTAAGGGATTTTGGTCATGAGATTATCAAAAAGGATCTTCACCTAGATCCTTTTAAATTA
AAAATGAAGTTTTAAATCAATCTAAAGTATATATGAGTAAACTTGGTCTGACAGTTACCAATGCTTAATC
AGTGAGGCACCTATCTCAGCGATCTGTCTATTTCGTTCATCCATAGTTGCCTGACTCCCCGTCGTGTAGA
TAACTACGATACGGGAGGGCTTACCATCTGGCCCCAGTGCTGCAATGATACCGCGAGACCCACGCTCACC
GGCTCCAGATTTATCAGCAATAAACCAGCCAGCCGGAAGGGCCGAGCGCAGAAGTGGTCCTGCAACTTTA
TCCGCCTCCATCCAGTCTATTAATTGTTGCCGGGAAGCTAGAGTAAGTAGTTCGCCAGTTAATAGTTTGC
GCAACGTTGTTGCCATTGCTACAGGCATCGTGGTGTCACGCTCGTCGTTTGGTATGGCTTCATTCAGCTC
CGGTTCCCAACGATCAAGGCGAGTTACATGATCCCCCATGTTGTGCAAAAAAGCGGTTAGCTCCTTCGGT
CCTCCGATCGTTGTCAGAAGTAAGTTGGCCGCAGTGTTATCACTCATGGTTATGGCAGCACTGCATAATT
CTCTTACTGTCATGCCATCCGTAAGATGCTTTTCTGTGACTGGTGAGTACTCAACCAAGTCATTCTGAGA
ATAGTGTATGCGGCGACCGAGTTGCTCTTGCCCGGCGTCAATACGGGATAATACCGCGCCACATAGCAGA
ACTTTAAAAGTGCTCATCATTGGAAAACGTTCTTCGGGGCGAAAACTCTCAAGGATCTTACCGCTGTTGA
GATCCAGTTCGATGTAACCCACTCGTGCACCCAACTGATCTTCAGCATCTTTTACTTTCACCAGCGTTTC
TGGGTGAGCAAAAACAGGAAGGCAAAATGCCGCAAAAAAGGGAATAAGGGCGACACGGAAATGTTGAATA
CTCATACTCTTCCTTTTTCAATATTATTGAAGCATTTATCAGGGTTATTGTCTCATGAGCGGATACATAT
TTGAATGTATTTAGAAAAATAAACAAATAGGGGTTCCGCGCACATTTCCCCGAAAAGTGCCACCTGACGT
CTAAGAAACCATTATTATCATGACATTAACCTATAAAAATAGGCGTATCACGAGGCCCTTTCGTCTCGCG
CGTTTCGGTGATGACGGTGAAAACCTCTGACACATGCAGCTCCCGGAGACGGTCACAGCTTGTCTGTAAG
CGGATGCCGGGAGCAGACAAGCCCGTCAGGGCGCGTCAGCGGGTGTTGGCGGGTGTCGGGGCTGGCTTAA
CTATGCGGCATCAGAGCAGATTGTACTGAGAGTGCACCATATGCGGTGTGAAATACCGCACAGATGCGTA
AGGAGAAAATACCGCATCAGGCGCCATTCGCCATTCAGGCTGCGCAACTGTTGGGAAGGGCGATCGGTGC
GGGCCTCTTCGCTATTACGCCAGCTGGCGAAAGGGGGATGTGCTGCAAGGCGATTAAGTTGGGTAACGCC
AGGGTTTTCCCAGTCACGACGTTGTAAAACGACGGCGCAAGGAATGGTGCATGCAAGGAGATGGCGCCCA
ACAGTCCCCCGGCCACGGGGCCTGCCACCATACCCACGCCGAAACAAGCGCTCATGAGCCCGAAGTGGCG
AGCCCGATCTTCCCCATCGGTGATGTCGGCGATATAGGCGCCAGCAACCGCACCTGTGGCGCCGGTGATG
CCGGCCACGATGCGTCCGGCGTAGAGGCGATTAGTCCAATTTGTTAAAGACAGGATATCAGTGGTCCAGG
CTCTAGTTTTGACTCAACAATATCACCAGCTGAAGCCTATAGAGTACGAGCCATAGATAAAATAAAAGAT
TTTATTTAGTCTCCAGAAAAAGGGGGGAA
